Addgene plasmid #231308: pNDGG002
Purpose: Vector part for BEVA; BEVA2.0 Position 2 Sp antibiotic resistance via aadA, AmpR/SpR
Depositing lab: Barney Geddes. Depositing organization: North Dakota State University. Publication: BEVA2.0: modular assembly of golden gate-compatible vectors with expanded utility for genetic engineering. Geddes BA, Williamson R, Schumacher J, Ardi A, Levin G, Cervenka E, Huang R, diCenzo G. Can J Microbiol. 2025 Jan 1;71:1-13. doi: 10.1139/cjm-2024-0246. PubMed 39919271.
Backbone
  Vector backbone: pTwist Amp High Copy
  Backbone manufacturer: Twist Bioscience
  Vector type: Bacterial Expression
Growth in bacteria
  Bacterial resistance: Ampicillin and Spectinomycin, 100 & 50 μg/mL
  Growth temperature: 37°C
  Growth strain: DH5alpha
  Copy number: High Copy
Gene/Insert
  Gene/Insert name: BEVA2.0 Position 2 Sp antibiotic resistance via aadA, AmpR/SpR
  Species: Synthetic
  Cloning method: Golden Gate
Terms and licenses: Academic/Nonprofit Terms; Industry Terms: Not Available to Industry
How to cite: pNDGG002 was a gift from Barney Geddes (Addgene plasmid # 231308 ; http://n2t.net/addgene:231308 ; RRID:Addgene_231308)
