[The description below was written by a language model from this plasmid's Addgene catalogue record and pLannotate feature annotations shown in this document.]
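Description:
pNDGG002 is a Golden Gate part-donor plasmid from the BEVA2.0 (Bacterial Expression Vector Archive) modular vector assembly system. It carries the "Position 2" module, which supplies the antibiotic selection marker for vectors built from BEVA parts, in this case spectinomycin resistance encoded by aadA. The part is a synthetic insert held in the pTwist Amp High Copy backbone from Twist Bioscience. The plasmid is maintained in E. coli through a high-copy ColE1/pUC-type origin and a β-lactamase gene driven by its native bla promoter. Because both the backbone marker and the payload marker are functional, it confers resistance to ampicillin and spectinomycin.

The annotated 4,047 nt sequence shows a complete aadA open reading frame (aminoglycoside adenylyltransferase, which confers resistance to spectinomycin and streptomycin). It is flanked by partial matches to an integron integrase gene, a short piece of the aacC1 gentamicin acetyltransferase gene, and the start of qacE. This context suggests that the resistance cassette was derived from an integron-type region, with upstream sequence presumably providing the expression signals, although no promoter for aadA is explicitly annotated. The fragments themselves are not expected to be functional. A short attB1-like site and a small lacZα fragment are also detected in the backbone and appear to be incidental to the design. The Type IIS restriction sites and overhangs that release the module are not annotated, and the record does not name the enzyme used. The plasmid is intended as a source of the SpR module, to be combined with the other BEVA position parts in a Golden Gate reaction to assemble custom bacterial vectors for genetic engineering.
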