Features (pLannotate 1.2.2; 9 found; start..end, strand, type, name):
     35..607     -  CDS            int (fragment): INT2_ECOLX - Protein inferred from homology: Swiss-Prot protein existence level 3. Putative integrase believed to be involved in the insertion of antibiotic resistance genes into plasmids and transposons. From Escherichia coli.
    693..749     +  CDS            GmR (fragment): gentamycin acetyltransferase; aacC1; confers resistance to gentamycin
    756..1547    +  CDS            SmR: aminoglycoside adenylyltransferase (Murphy, 1985); aadA; confers resistance to spectinomycin and streptomycin
   1711..1800    +  CDS            qacE (fragment): QACE_ECOLX - Protein inferred from homology: Swiss-Prot protein existence level 3. Multidrug exporter. Is implicated for the resistance to bacteriocidal quaternary ammonium compounds. From Escherichia coli.
   2071..2659    -  rep_origin     ori: high-copy-number ColE1/pMB1/pBR322/pUC origin of replication
   2776..2800    -  protein_bind   attB1: mutant version of attB; recombination site for the Gateway® BP reaction BP Clonase™
   2900..3760    -  CDS            AmpR: β-lactamase; bla; confers resistance to ampicillin, carbenicillin, and related antibiotics
   3761..3865    -  promoter       AmpR promoter: bla
   3952..3995    -  CDS            lacZα (fragment): LacZα fragment of β-galactosidase; lacZ fragment
>Addgene plasmid #231308 | pNDGG002 | addgene full sequence | sequence record 462187 | Addgene NGS Result
CACTCTGTGCGTCTCAGCAACCGGATCAATTCCCCTGCTCGCGCAGGCTGGGTGCCAAGCTCTCGGGTAA
CATCAAGGCCCGATCCTTGGAGCCCTTGCCCTCCCGCACGATGATCGTGCCGTGATCGAAATCCAGATCC
TTGACCCGCAGTTGCAAACCCTCACTGATCCGCATGCCCGTTCCATACAGAAGCTGGGCGAACAAACGAT
GCTCGCCTTCCAGAAAACCGAGGATGCGAACCACTTCATCCGGGGTCAGCACCACCGGCAAGCGCCGCGA
CGGCCGAGGTCTTGCGATCTCCTGAAGCCAGGGCAGATCCGTGCACAGCACCTTGCCGTAGAAGAACAGC
AAGGCCGCCAATGCCTGACGATGCGTGGAGAGCGAAACCTTGCGCTCGTTCGCCAGCCAGGACAGAAATG
CCTCGACTTCGCTGCTGCCCAAGGTTGCCGGGTGACGCACACCGTGGAAACGGATGAAGGCACGAACCCA
GTGGACATAAGCCTGTTCGGTTCGTAAGCTGTAATGCAAGTAGCGTATGCGCTCACGCAACTGGTCCAGA
ACCTTGACCGAACGCAGCGGTGGTAACGGCGCAGTGGCGGTTTTCATGGCTTGTTATGACTGTTTTTTTG
GGGTACAGTCTATGCCTCGGGCATCCAAGCAGCAAGCGCGTTACGCCGTGGGTCGATGTTTGATGTTATG
GAGCAGCAACGATGTTACGCAGCAGGGCAGTCGCCCTAAAACAAAGTTAAACATCATGAGGGAAGCGGTG
ATCGCCGAAGTATCGACTCAACTATCAGAGGTAGTTGGCGTCATCGAGCGCCATCTCGAACCGACGTTGC
TGGCCGTACATTTGTACGGCTCCGCAGTGGATGGCGGCCTGAAGCCACACAGTGATATTGATTTGCTGGT
TACGGTGACCGTAAGGCTTGATGAAACAACGCGGCGAGCTTTGATCAACGACCTTTTGGAAACTTCGGCT
TCCCCTGGAGAGAGCGAGATTCTCCGCGCTGTAGAAGTCACCATTGTTGTGCACGACGACATCATTCCGT
GGCGTTATCCAGCTAAGCGCGAACTGCAATTTGGAGAATGGCAGCGCAATGACATTCTTGCAGGTATCTT
CGAGCCAGCCACGATCGACATTGATCTGGCTATCTTGCTGACAAAAGCAAGAGAACATAGCGTTGCCTTG
GTAGGTCCAGCGGCGGAGGAACTCTTTGATCCGGTTCCTGAACAGGATCTATTTGAGGCGCTAAATGAAA
CCTTAACGCTATGGAACTCGCCGCCCGACTGGGCTGGCGATGAGCGAAATGTAGTGCTTACGTTGTCCCG
CATTTGGTACAGCGCAGTAACCGGCAAAATCGCGCCGAAGGATGTCGCTGCCGACTGGGCAATGGAGCGC
CTGCCGGCCCAGTATCAGCCCGTCATACTTGAAGCTAGACAGGCTTATCTTGGACAAGAAGAAGATCGCT
TGGCCTCGCGCGCAGATCAGTTGGAAGAATTTGTCCACTACGTGAAAGGCGAGATCACCAAGGTAGTCGG
CAAATAATGTCTAACAATTCGTTCAAGCCGACGCCGCTTCGCGGCGCGGCTTAACTCAAGCGTTAGATGC
ACTAAGCACATAATTGCTCACAGCCAAACTATCAGGTCAAGTCTGCTTTTATTATTTTTAAGCGTGCATA
ATAAGCCCTACACAAATTGGGAGATATATCATGAAAGGCTGGCTTTTTCTTGTTATCGCAATAGTTGGCG
AAGTAATCGCAACATCCGCATTAAAATCTAGCGAGGGCTTTACTAAGCTGATCCGGACTATGAGACGCAC
GAAGTGAGGCTAGGTGGAGGCTCAGTGATGATAAGTCTGCGATGGTGGATGCATGTGTCATGGTCATAGC
TGTTTCCTGTGTGAAATTGTTATCCGCTCAGAGGGCACAATCCTATTCCGCGCTATCCGACAATCTCCAA
GACATTAGGTGGAGTTCAGTTCGGCGTATGGCATATGTCGCTGGAAAGAACATGTGAGCAAAAGGCCAGC
AAAAGGCCAGGAACCGTAAAAAGGCCGCGTTGCTGGCGTTTTTCCATAGGCTCCGCCCCCCTGACGAGCA
TCACAAAAATCGACGCTCAAGTCAGAGGTGGCGAAACCCGACAGGACTATAAAGATACCAGGCGTTTCCC
CCTGGAAGCTCCCTCGTGCGCTCTCCTGTTCCGACCCTGCCGCTTACCGGATACCTGTCCGCCTTTCTCC
CTTCGGGAAGCGTGGCGCTTTCTCATAGCTCACGCTGTAGGTATCTCAGTTCGGTGTAGGTCGTTCGCTC
CAAGCTGGGCTGTGTGCACGAACCCCCCGTTCAGCCCGACCGCTGCGCCTTATCCGGTAACTATCGTCTT
GAGTCCAACCCGGTAAGACACGACTTATCGCCACTGGCAGCAGCCACTGGTAACAGGATTAGCAGAGCGA
GGTATGTAGGCGGTGCTACAGAGTTCTTGAAGTGGTGGCCTAACTACGGCTACACTAGAAGAACAGTATT
TGGTATCTGCGCTCTGCTGAAGCCAGTTACCTTCGGAAAAAGAGTTGGTAGCTCTTGATCCGGCAAACAA
ACCACCGCTGGTAGCGGTGGTTTTTTTGTTTGCAAGCAGCAGATTACGCGCAGAAAAAAAGGATCTCAAG
AAGATCCTTTGATCTTTTCTACGGGGTCTGACGCTCTATTCAACAAAGCCGCCGTCCCGTCAAGTCAGCG
TAAATGGGTAGGGGGCTTCAAATCGTCCTCGTGATACCAATTCGGAGCCTGCTTTTTTGTACAAACTTGT
TGATAATGGCAATTCAAGGATCTTCACCTAGATCCTTTTAAATTAAAAATGAAGTTTTAAATCAATCTAA
AGTATATATGAGTAAACTTGGTCTGACAGTTACCAATGCTTAATCAGTGAGGCACCTATCTCAGCGATCT
GTCTATTTCGTTCATCCATAGTTGCCTGACTCCCCGTCGTGTAGATAACTACGATACGGGAGGGCTTACC
ATCTGGCCCCAGTGCTGCAATGATACCGCGAGAGCCACGCTCACCGGCTCCAGATTTATCAGCAATAAAC
CAGCCAGCCGGAAGGGCCGAGCGCAGAAGTGGTCCTGCAACTTTATCCGCCTCCATCCAGTCTATTAATT
GTTGCCGGGAAGCTAGAGTAAGTAGTTCGCCAGTTAATAGTTTGCGCAACGTTGTTGCCATTGCTACAGG
CATCGTGGTGTCACGCTCGTCGTTTGGTATGGCTTCATTCAGCTCCGGTTCCCAACGATCAAGGCGAGTT
ACATGATCCCCCATGTTGTGCAAAAAAGCGGTTAGCTCCTTCGGTCCTCCGATCGTTGTCAGAAGTAAGT
TGGCCGCAGTGTTATCACTCATGGTTATGGCAGCACTGCATAATTCTCTTACTGTCATGCCATCCGTAAG
ATGCTTTTCTGTGACTGGTGAGTACTCAACCAAGTCATTCTGAGAATAGTGTATGCGGCGACCGAGTTGC
TCTTGCCCGGCGTCAATACGGGATAATACCGCGCCACATAGCAGAACTTTAAAAGTGCTCATCATTGGAA
AACGTTCTTCGGGGCGAAAACTCTCAAGGATCTTACCGCTGTTGAGATCCAGTTCGATGTAACCCACTCG
TGCACCCAACTGATCTTCAGCATCTTTTACTTTCACCAGCGTTTCTGGGTGAGCAAAAACAGGAAGGCAA
AATGCCGCAAAAAAGGGAATAAGGGCGACACGGAAATGTTGAATACTCATACTCTTCCTTTTTCAATATT
ATTGAAGCATTTATCAGGGTTATTGTCTCATGAGCGGATACATATTTGAATGTATTTAGAAAAATAAACA
AATAGGGGTTCCGCGCACATTTCCCCGAAAAGTGCCAGATACCTGAAACAAAACCCATCGTACGGCCAAG
GAAGTCTCCAATAACTGTGATCCACCACAAGCGCCAGGGTTTTCCCAGTCACGACGTTGTAAAACGACGG
CCAGTCATGCATAATCCGCACGCATCTGGAATAAGGAAGTGCCATTCCGCCTGACCT
